>Addgene plasmid #73576 | MSCV-miRE-shRNA IFT88-PGK-neo-IRES-GFP | addgene partial sequence | sequence record 137890 | pLXSN5 5'-CCCTTGAACCTCCTCGTTCGACC-3'
CTTCTCTAGGCGCCGGAATTAGATCTCTCGACTAGGGATAACAGGGTAATTGTTTGAATGAGGCTTCAGT
ACTTTACAGAATCGTTGCCTGCACATCTTGGAAACACTTGCTGGGATTACTTCGACTTCTTAACCCAACA
GAAGGCTCGAGAAGGTATATTGCTGTTGACAGTGAGCGCTAGAAATTGATGAAGATGATATAGTGAAGCC
ACAGATGTATATCATCTTCATCAATTTCTAATGCCTACTGCCTCGGACTTCAAGGGGCTAGAATTCGAGC
AATTATCTTGTTTACTAAAACTGAATACCTTGCTATCTCTTTGATACATTTTTACAAAGCTGAATTAAAA
TGGTATAAATTAAATCACTTTTTTCAATTGACGCGTGATCTAATTCTACCGGGTAGGGGAGGCGCTTTTC
CCAAGGCAGTCTGGAGCATGCGCTTTAGCAGCCCCGCTGGGCACTTGGCGCTACACAAGTGGCCTCTGGC
CTCGCACACATTCCACATCCACCGGTAGGCGCCAACCGGCTCCGTTCTTTGGTGGCCCCTTCGCGCCACC
TTCTACTCCTCCCCTAGTCAGGAAGTTCCCCCCCGCCCCGCAGCTCGCGTCGTGCAGGACGTGACAAATG
GAAGTAGCACGTCTCACTAGTCTCGTGCAGATGGACAGCACCGCTGAGCAATGGAAGCGGGTAGGCCTTT
GGGGCAGCGGCCAATAGCAGCTTTGCTCCTTCGCTTTCTGGGCTCAGAGGCTGG
