>Addgene plasmid #73576 | MSCV-miRE-shRNA IFT88-PGK-neo-IRES-GFP | addgene partial sequence | sequence record 137944 | pCDH-rev 5'-GCATTCCTTTGGCGAGAG-3'
GGTTTCCGGGCCCTCACATTGCCAAAAGACGGCAATATGGTGGAAAATAACATATAGACAAACGCACACC
GGCCTTATTCCAAGCGGCTTCGGCCAGTAACGTTAGGGGGGGGGGGCGGAATTGCTCAGAAGAACTCGTC
AAGAAGGCGATAGAAGGCGATGCGCTGCGAATCGGGAGCGGCGATACCGTAAAGCACGAGGAAGCGGTCA
GCCCATTCGCCGCCAAGCTCTTCAGCAATATCACGGGTAGCCAACGCTATGTCCTGATAGCGGTCCGCCA
CACCCAGCCGGCCACAGTCGATGAATCCAGAAAAGCGGCCATTTTCCACCATGATATTCGGCAAGCAGGC
ATCGCCATGGGTCACGACGAGATCCTCGCCGTCGGGCATGCGCGCCTTGAGCCTGGCGAACAGTTCGGCT
GGCGCGAGCCCCTGATGCTCTTCGTCCAGATCATCCTGATCGACAAGACCGGCTTCCATCCGAGTACGTG
CTCGCTCGATGCGATGTTTCGCTTGGTGGTCGAATGGGCAGGTAGCCGGATCAAGCGTATGCAGCCGCCG
CATTGCATCAGCCATGATGGATACTTTCTCGGCAGGAGCAAGGTGAGATGACAGGAGATCCTGCCCCGGC
ACTTCGCCCAATAGCAGCCAGTCCCTTCCCGCTTCAGTGACAACGTCGAGCACAGCTGCGCAAGGA
