[The description below was written by a language model from this plasmid's Addgene catalogue record.]
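Description:
MSCV-miRE-shRNA IFT88-PGK-neo-IRES-GFP is a mammalian retroviral expression vector built on a miR-E backbone and designed to knock down mouse Ift88 (also known as polaris, Tg737 or Ttc10), a gene encoding an intraflagellar transport protein. In bacteria it is maintained as a high-copy plasmid under ampicillin selection. The record lists a recombination-deficient growth strain, a common choice for vectors carrying repeated retroviral LTR sequences. No feature table is provided, so the exact positions of the LTRs, packaging signal and bacterial origin are not documented here.

The payload is an shRNA against Ift88 embedded in the miR-E scaffold, an optimised microRNA-30-based context in which the hairpin is transcribed as part of a longer Pol II transcript and then processed by the endogenous microRNA machinery into a mature guide strand. The record gives MSCV as the promoter, meaning the murine stem cell virus LTR drives the shRNA-containing transcript after the provirus integrates. As the construct name indicates, a second internal cassette follows: a PGK promoter driving the neomycin resistance gene, linked through an IRES to GFP. The IRES allows both proteins to be translated from a single mRNA, so transduced cells can be selected with G418 and also tracked or sorted by green fluorescence.

The plasmid would be used to produce retroviral particles for stable, integrated silencing of Ift88 in mouse cells. The associated publication concerns Myc, Miz1 and medulloblastoma subgroup identity, but the record does not spell out the specific experiments in which this knockdown was used.
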