Addgene plasmid #73576: MSCV-miRE-shRNA IFT88-PGK-neo-IRES-GFP
Purpose: Mammalian retroviral expression vector
Depositing lab: Martine Roussel. Depositing organization: St. Jude Children's Research Hospital. Publication: The Interaction of Myc with Miz1 Defines Medulloblastoma Subgroup Identity. Vo BT, Wolf E, Kawauchi D, Gebhardt A, Rehg JE, Finkelstein D, Walz S, Murphy BL, Youn YH, Han YG, Eilers M, Roussel MF. Cancer Cell. 2016 Jan 11;29(1):5-16. doi: 10.1016/j.ccell.2015.12.003. PubMed 26766587.
Backbone
  Vector backbone: miR-E
  Vector type: Mammalian Expression, Retroviral
  Selectable markers: Neomycin (select with G418)
Growth in bacteria
  Bacterial resistance: Ampicillin, 100 μg/mL
  Growth temperature: 37°C
  Growth strain: NEB Stable
  Copy number: High Copy
Gene/Insert
  Gene/Insert name: IFT88 (alt name: shRNA IFT88)
  gRNA/shRNA sequence: TAG AAA TTG ATG AAG ATG ATA
  Species: M. musculus (mouse)
  Entrez Gene: Ift88 (a.k.a. Tg737, Tg737Rpw, TgN737Rpw, Ttc10, flexo, fxo, orpk, polaris)
  Promoter: MSCV
  Cloning method: Unknown
  Sequencing primers: 5′ pLXSN
Terms and licenses: Academic/Nonprofit Terms; Industry Terms: Not Available to Industry
How to cite: MSCV-miRE-shRNA IFT88-PGK-neo-IRES-GFP was a gift from Martine Roussel (Addgene plasmid # 73576 ; http://n2t.net/addgene:73576 ; RRID:Addgene_73576)
